>Addgene plasmid #114227 | pMXLC_dFq | addgene full sequence | sequence record 224813 | Addgene NGS Result
CACTCTGTGACTTGGTCTCAACGAGGAGTGAGACCGGCCTAGCAGGTGTGAGTTTGCAGCTGGCACGACA
GGTTTCCCGACTGGAAAGCGGGCAGTGAGCGCAACGCAATTAATGTGAGTTAGCTCACTCATTAGGCACC
CCAGGCTTTACACTTTATGCTTCCGGCTCGTATGTTGTGTGGAATTGTGAGCGGATAACAATTTCACACA
GGAAACAGCTATGACCATGATTACGCCAAGCTTGCATGCCTGCAGGTCGACTCTAGAGGATCCCCGGGTA
CCGAGCTCGAATTCACTGGCCGTCGTTTTACAACGTCGTGACTGGGAAAACCCTGGCGTTACCCAACTTA
ATCGCCTTGCAGCACATCCCCCTTTCGCCAGCTGGCGTAATAGCGAAGAGGCCCGCACCGATCGCCCTTC
CCAACAGTTGCGCAGCCTGAATGGCGAATGGCGCCTGATGCGGTATTTTCTCCTTACGCATCTGTGCGGT
ATTTCACACCGCATATGGTGCACTCTCAGTACAATCTGCTCTGATGCCGCATAGTTAAGCCAGCCCCGAC
ACCCGCCAACACCCGCTGACGCGCCCTGACGGGCTTGTCTGCTCCCGGCATCCGCTTACAGACAAGCTGT
GACAAGTACCACCTGGAACGCCAAAGGTCTCACGCTTGAGACCAAGTCACGAAGTGTGCGGCCGCCTTCA
GCGGCCGCACGAATAAATACCTGTGACGGAAGATCACTTCGCAGAATAAATAAATCCTGGTGTCCCTGTT
GATACCGGGAAGCCCTGGGCCAACTTTTGGCGAAAATGAGACGTTGATCGGCACGTAAGAGGTTCCAACT
TTCACCATAATGAAATAAGATCACTACCGGGCGTATTTTTTGAGTTATCGAGATTTTCAGGAGCTAAGGA
AGCTAAAATGGAGAAAAAAATCACTGGATATACCACCGTTGATATATCCCAATGGCATCGTAAAGAACAT
TTTGAGGCATTTCAGTCAGTTGCTCAATGTACCTATAACCAGACCGTTCAGCTGGATATTACGGCCTTTT
TAAAGACCGTAAAGAAAAATAAGCACAAGTTTTATCCGGCCTTTATTCACATTCTTGCCCGCCTGATGAA
TGCTCATCCGGAGTTCCGTATGGCAATGAAAGACGGTGAGCTGGTGATATGGGATAGTGTTCACCCTTGT
TACACCGTTTTCCATGAGCAAACTGAAACGTTTTCATCGCTCTGGAGTGAATACCACGACGATTTCCGGC
AGTTTCTACACATATATTCGCAAGATGTGGCGTGTTACGGTGAAAACCTGGCCTATTTCCCTAAAGGGTT
TATTGAGAATATGTTTTTCGTCTCAGCCAATCCCTGGGTGAGTTTCACCAGTTTTGATTTAAACGTGGCC
AATATGGACAACTTCTTCGCCCCCGTTTTCACCATGGGCAAATATTATACGCAAGGCGACAAGGTGCTGA
TGCCGCTGGCGATTCAGGTTCATCATGCCGTTTGTGATGGCTTCCATGTCGGCAGAATGCTTAATGAATT
ACAACAGTACTGCGATGAGTGGCAGGGCGGGGCGTAAGAGCCTGTTTAATAAGATGATCTTCTTGAGATC
GTTTTGGTCTGCGCGTAATCTCTTGCTCTGAAAACGAAAAAACCGCCTTGCAGGGCGGTTTTTCGAAGGT
TCTCTGAGCTACCAACTCTTTGAACCGAGGTAACTGGCTTGGAGGAGCGCAGTCACCAAAACTTGTCCTT
TCAGTTTAGCCTTAACCGGCGCATGACTTCAAGACTAACTCCTCTAAATCAATTACCAGTGGCTGCTGCC
AGTGGTGCTTTTGCATGTCTTTCCGGGTTGGACTCAAGACGATAGTTACCGGATAAGGCGCAGCGGTCGG
ACTGAACGGGGGGTTCGTGCATACAGTCCAGCTTGGAGCGAACTGCCTACCCGGAACTGAGTGTCAGGCG
TGGAATGAGACAAACGCGGCCATAACAGCGGAATGACACCGGTAAACCGAAAGGCAGGAACAGGAGAGCG
CACGAGGGAGCCGCCAGGGGGAAACGCCTGGTATCTTTATAGTCCTGTCGGGTTTCGCCACCACTGATTT
GAGCGTCAGATTTCGTGATGCTTGTCAGGGGGGCGGAGCCTATGGAAAAACGGCTTTGCCGCGGCCCTCT
CACTTCCCTGTTAAGTATCTTCCTGGCATCTTCCAGGAAATCTCCGCCCCGTTCGTAAGCCATTTCCGCT
CGCCGCAGTCGAACGACCGAGCGTAGCGAGTCAGTGAGCGAGGAAGCGGAATATATCCTGTATCACATAT
TCTGCTGACGCACCGGTGCAGCCTTTTTTCTCCTGCCACATGAAGCACTTCACTGACACCCTCATCAGTG
CCAACATAGTAAGCCAGTATACACTCCGCTAGCGCGCAAGCGGCCGCA
Features (pLannotate 1.2.2; 12 found; start..end, strand, type, name):
     55..98      +  CDS            lacI (fragment): lac repressor; lacI; The lac repressor binds to the lac operator to inhibit transcription in E. coli. This inhibition can be relieved by adding lactose or isopropyl-β-D-thiogalactopyranoside (IPTG).
    111..132     +  protein_bind   CAP binding site: CAP binding activates transcription in the presence of cAMP. E. coli catabolite activator protein
    147..177     +  promoter       lac promoter: promoter for the E. coli lac operon
    185..201     +  protein_bind   lac operator: The lac repressor binds to the lac operator to inhibit transcription in E. coli. This inhibition can be relieved by adding lactose or isopropyl-β-D-thiogalactopyranoside (IPTG). lac repressor encoded by lacI
    238..294     -  misc_feature   MCS: pUC18/19 multiple cloning site
    291..448     +  CDS            lacZα (fragment): LacZα fragment of β-galactosidase; lacZ fragment
    454..553     -  misc_feature   bom (fragment): basis of mobility region from pBR322
    815..917     +  promoter       cat promoter: promoter of the E. coli cat gene encoding chloramphenicol acetyltransferase
    918..1574    +  CDS            cat: CAT_ECOLX - Experimental evidence at protein level: Swiss-Prot protein existence level 1. This enzyme is an effector of chloramphenicol resistance in bacteria. From Escherichia coli. This protein is used as a marker in many commonly used cloning vectors, such as pACYC184.
   1603..2148    +  rep_origin     p15A ori: Plasmids containing the medium-copy-number p15A origin of replication can be propagated in E. coli cells that contain a second plasmid with the ColE1 origin.
   2236..2291    +  rep_origin     RSF ori (fragment): Plasmids containing the RSF 1030 origin of replication can be propagated in E. coli cells that contain additional plasmids with compatible origins.
   2390..2411    -  misc_feature   bom (fragment): basis of mobility region from pBR322
