[The description below was written by a language model from this plasmid's Addgene catalogue record and pLannotate feature annotations shown in this document.]
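Description:
pMXLC_dFq is a small (about 2.4 kb) synthetic-biology cloning vector built on the pMXLC backbone. It serves as an assembly (recipient) vector in the MetClo system, a hierarchical DNA assembly method that uses methylase protection so that a single type IIS restriction enzyme can be reused at every level of assembly. This version is intended for BsaI-based MetClo and carries the "d-q" adaptor sequence type, which names the pair of flanking adaptor sequences associated with the vector. The record does not spell out the exact adaptor or overhang sequences, and the BsaI sites themselves are not annotated in the feature table.

The plasmid replicates in E. coli from a p15A origin, catalogued as low copy, which is compatible with ColE1-type plasmids. Selection is by chloramphenicol, through a cat gene (chloramphenicol acetyltransferase) driven by its own promoter. Short fragments annotated as bom, RSF ori and lacI appear to be partial matches or backbone remnants rather than functional elements.

The listed insert is a LacZα cassette. It consists of a CAP binding site, the lac promoter and lac operator, followed by a pUC18/19-type multiple cloning site region and a lacZα fragment. In assembly vectors of this kind, such a cassette normally acts as a replaceable screening marker. Parental plasmids give α-complementation in a suitable host, whereas correct assemblies displace the cassette, allowing blue/white discrimination of recombinants. The vector is therefore used as a low-copy, chloramphenicol-selected destination for assembling multiple DNA fragments or previously built modules into larger constructs.
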