Addgene plasmid #114227: pMXLC_dFq
Purpose: POC12365, MetClo assembly vector with p15A replication origin and chloramphenicol resistance for BsaI-based MetClo, adaptor sequence type d-q
Depositing lab: Christopher A. O'Callaghan. Depositing organization: University of Oxford. Publication: MetClo: methylase-assisted hierarchical DNA assembly using a single type IIS restriction enzyme. Lin D, O'Callaghan CA. Nucleic Acids Res. 2018 Jul 9. pii: 5050631. doi: 10.1093/nar/gky596. PubMed 29986052.
Backbone
  Vector backbone: pMXLC
  Vector type: Synthetic Biology
Growth in bacteria
  Bacterial resistance: Chloramphenicol, 25 μg/mL
  Growth temperature: 37°C
  Growth strain: DH5alpha
  Copy number: Low Copy
Gene/Insert
  Gene/Insert name: LacZalpha
  Species: Synthetic
  Cloning method: Restriction Enzyme; 5′ cloning site unknown (unknown if destroyed)
Terms and licenses: Academic/Nonprofit Terms; Industry Terms: Not Available to Industry
How to cite: pMXLC_dFq was a gift from Christopher A. O'Callaghan (Addgene plasmid # 114227 ; http://n2t.net/addgene:114227 ; RRID:Addgene_114227)
